>Addgene plasmid #218393 | WT_S7-H1 | addgene full sequence | sequence record 433906 | Addgene NGS Result
TTCACTCGAGTTTACCACTCCCTATCAGTGATAGAGAAAAGTGAAAGTCGAGTTTACCACTCCCTATCAG
TGATAGAGAAAAGTGAAAGTCGAGTTTACCACTCCCTATCAGTGATAGAGAAAAGTGAAAGTCGAGTTTA
CCACTCCCTATCAGTGATAGAGAAAAGTGAAAGTCGAGTTTACCACTCCCTATCAGTGATAGAGAAAAGT
GAAAGTCGAGTTTACCACTCCCTATCAGTGATAGAGAAAAGTGAAAGTCGAGTTTACCACTCCCTATCAG
TGATAGAGAAAAGTGAAAGTCGAGCTCGGTACCCGGGTCGAGGTAGGCGTGTACGGTGGGAGGCCTATAT
AAGCAGAGCTCGTTTAGTGAACCGTCAGATCGCCTGGAGACGCCATCCACGCTGTTTTGACCTCCATAGA
AGACACCGGGACCGATCCAGCCTCCGCGTACGGTTCGACCGCTGAACTGCATCGTCGCCGTGTCCCAGAA
TAAGGGCATCGGCAAGAACGGAGACCTTCCCTGGCCAAAGCTCAGGTACTGGCTGGATTGGGTTAGGGAA
ACCGAGGCGGTTCGCTGAATCGGGTCGAGCACTTGGCGGAGACGCGCGGGCCAACTACTTAGGGACAGTC
ATGAGGGGTAGGCCCGCCGGCTGCAGCCCTTGCCCATGCCCGCGGTGATCCCCATGCTGTGCCAGCCTTT
GCCCAGAGGCGCTCTAGCTGGGAGCAAAGTCCGGTCACTGGGCAGCACCACCCCCCGGACTTGCATGGGT
AGCCGCTGAGATGGAGCCTGAGCACACGCGGCCGCTGTTAACGCAGTGTTTCTCTTTTTTTCAGGCCAAA
CAAAGACGACTCCAAACAAAGACGACTCCAAACAAAGACGACTCCAAACAAAGACGACTCCAAACAAAGA
CGACTCCAAACAAAGACGACTCCAAACAAAGACGACTCCAAACAAAGACGACTCCAAACAAAGACGACTC
CAAACAAAGACGACTCCAAACAAAGACGACTCCAAACAAAGACGACTCCAAACAAAGACGACTCCAAACA
AAGACGACTCCAAACAAAGACGACTCCAAACAACACAGGTAAGTCCAAACAATTAGGGAACCAAACAATT
AGGGAACCAAACAATTAGGGAACCAAACAATTAGGGAACCAAACAATTAGGGAACCAAACAATTAGGGAA
CCAAACAATTAGGGAACCAAACAATTAGGGAACCAAACAATTAGGGAACCAAACAATTAGGGAACCAAAC
AATTAGGGAACCAAACAATTAGGGAACCAAACAATTAGGGAACCAAACAATTAGGGAACCAAACAATTAG
GGAACCAAACAATTAGGGAACCAAACAATTAGGGAACCAAACAATTAGGGAACCAAACAATTAGGGAACC
AAACAATTAGGGAACCAAACAATTAGGGAACCAAACAATTAGGGAACCAAACAATTAGGGAACCAAACAA
TTAGGGAACCAAACAAGCTAGCTGGCCAGTGAGATCCAAGAATCTTCCTGTCTCTGCTGATCCACTGATA
GGATTACAAGTACATGCCACCAAGCCCAGCTTCCTCTTACCATCTGCTGGGGACCAAACTTAGGCCCTCA
TTCCTACACAGTGAATACTTGACTTTGTTATCACCCAACCCTAATAAATAACTCACTATCCAAACAAGTT
GAAACCCTTAGAATTCTGTGTTGCTCCAGCATGATGTTGTGGTAAACGTTAATACAATAAGATGCACAGG
TCATAAGTGCACATTAGCTAAGTGTTGACAAAGACTTAGACCTACATAACTTAACCCTATTAGCCCTCCA
GAAAGTTCCTCATTCTCCATTCCAGGCAACTTTCATCACACCACATCATGTACAACTACTATTGAAGTTG
TTTTCCACTATAGATACAATGAGATGTCACATACGGCTTTGTGTTTTGATTTGCAAGTACCAATCGAGTA
TGAAATATGGAGTGGATATTGGACATTGGCCACCATCTAAATACTTTGTGTTAAAAGAATTGGTTTTCAT
AATTTGTTTTGTACTGACTGCTGGCTAGTCAGATTACCTGACTAGTATGGACAGGATTTTGCAATAATCA
TAATTCTTTTTTCAGGGAACCACCACAAGGAGCTCATTTTCTTGCCAAAAGTCTGGACGAAGCCTTAAAA
CTTATTGAACAACCAGAGTTAGCAGATAAAGTGGAGCTGTCATGGTTTGGATAGTTGGAGGCAGTTCCGT
TTACAAGGAAGCCATGAATCAGCCAGGCCATCTCAGACTCTTTGTGACAAGGATCATGCAGGAATTTGAA
AGTGACACGTTCTTCCCAGAAATTGATTTGGAGAAATATAAACTTCTCCCAGAGTACCCAGGGGTCCTTT
CTGAAGTCCAGGAGGAAAAAGGCATCAAGTATAAATTTGAAGTCTATGAGAAGAAAGGCTAACAGAAAGA
TACTTGCTGATTGACTTCAAGTTCTACTGCTTTCCTCCTAAAATTATGCATTTTTACAAGACCATGGGAC
TTGTGTTGGCTTTAGATCTATGAGTTATTCTTTCTTTAGAGAGGGATAGTTAGGAAGATGTATTTGTTTT
GTGGTACCAGAGATGGAACCTGGGATCCTGTGCATCCTGGGCAACTGTTGTACTCTAAGCCACTCCCCAA
AGTCATGCCCCAGCCCCTGTATAATTCTAAACAATTAGAATTATTTTCATTTTCATTAGTCTAACCAGGT
TATCTAGAGGATCCAGACATGATAAGATACATTGATGAGTTTGGACAAACCACAACTAGAATGCAGTGAA
AAAAATGCTTTATTTGTGAAATTTGTGATGCTATTGCTTTATTTGTAACCATTATAAGCTGCAATAAACA
AGTTAACAACAACAATTGCATTCATTTTATGTTTCAGGTTCAGGGGGAGGTGTGGGAGGTTTTTTAAAGC
AAGTAAAACCTCTACAAATGTGGTATGGCTGATTATGATCCTGCAAGCCTCGTCGTCCTGGCCGGACCAC
GCTATCTGTGCAAGGTCCCCGGCCCCGGACGCGCGCTCCATGAGCAGAGCGCCCGCCGCCGAGGCGAAGA
CTCGGGCGGCGCCCTGCCCGTCCCACCAGGTCAACAGGCGGTAACCGGCCTCTTCATCGGGAATGCGCGC
CTTCAGCATTGCCGGCATGTCCCCCTGGCGGACGGGAAGTATCCAGCTCGACCAAGCTTGGCGAGATTTT
CAGGAGCTAAGGAAGCTAAAATGGAGAAAAAAATCACTGGATATACCACCGTTGATATATCCCAATGGCA
TCGTAAAGAACATTTTGAGGCATTTCAGTCAGTTGCTCAATGTACCTATAACCAGACCGTTCAGCTGCAT
TAATGAATCGGCCAACGCGCGGGGAGAGGCGGTTTGCGTATTGGGCGCTCTTCCGCTTCCTCGCTCACTG
ACTCGCTGCGCTCGGTCGTTCGGCTGCGGCGAGCGGTATCAGCTCACTCAAAGGCGGTAATACGGTTATC
CACAGAATCAGGGGATAACGCAGGAAAGAACATGTGAGCAAAAGGCCAGCAAAAGGCCAGGAACCGTAAA
AAGGCCGCGTTGCTGGCGTTTTTCCATAGGCTCCGCCCCCCTGACGAGCATCACAAAAATCGACGCTCAA
GTCAGAGGTGGCGAAACCCGACAGGACTATAAAGATACCAGGCGTTTCCCCCTGGAAGCTCCCTCGTGCG
CTCTCCTGTTCCGACCCTGCCGCTTACCGGATACCTGTCCGCCTTTCTCCCTTCGGGAAGCGTGGCGCTT
TCTCATAGCTCACGCTGTAGGTATCTCAGTTCGGTGTAGGTCGTTCGCTCCAAGCTGGGCTGTGTGCACG
AACCCCCCGTTCAGCCCGACCGCTGCGCCTTATCCGGTAACTATCGTCTTGAGTCCAACCCGGTAAGACA
CGACTTATCGCCACTGGCAGCAGCCACTGGTAACAGGATTAGCAGAGCGAGGTATGTAGGCGGTGCTACA
GAGTTCTTGAAGTGGTGGCCTAACTACGGCTACACTAGAAGAACAGTATTTGGTATCTGCGCTCTGCTGA
AGCCAGTTACCTTCGGAAAAAGAGTTGGTAGCTCTTGATCCGGCAAACAAACCACCGCTGGTAGCGGTGG
TTTTTTTGTTTGCAAGCAGCAGATTACGCGCAGAAAAAAAGGATCTCAAGAAGATCCTTTGATCTTTTCT
ACGGGGTCTGACGCTCAGTGGAACGAAAACTCACGTTAAGGGATTTTGGTCATGAGATTATCAAAAAGGA
TCTTCACCTAGATCCTTTTAAATTAAAAATGAAGTTTTAAATCAATCTAAAGTATATATGAGTAAACTTG
GTCTGACAGTTACCAATGCTTAATCAGTGAGGCACCTATCTCAGCGATCTGTCTATTTCGTTCATCCATA
GTTGCCTGACTCCCCGTCGTGTAGATAACTACGATACGGGAGGGCTTACCATCTGGCCCCAGTGCTGCAA
TGATACCGCGAGACCCACGCTCACCGGCTCCAGATTTATCAGCAATAAACCAGCCAGCCGGAAGGGCCGA
GCGCAGAAGTGGTCCTGCAACTTTATCCGCCTCCATCCAGTCTATTAATTGTTGCCGGGAAGCTAGAGTA
AGTAGTTCGCCAGTTAATAGTTTGCGCAACGTTGTTGCCATTGCTACAGGCATCGTGGTGTCACGCTCGT
CGTTTGGTATGGCTTCATTCAGCTCCGGTTCCCAACGATCAAGGCGAGTTACATGATCCCCCATGTTGTG
CAAAAAAGCGGTTAGCTCCTTCGGTCCTCCGATCGTTGTCAGAAGTAAGTTGGCCGCAGTGTTATCACTC
ATGGTTATGGCAGCACTGCATAATTCTCTTACTGTCATGCCATCCGTAAGATGCTTTTCTGTGACTGGTG
AGTACTCAACCAAGTCATTCTGAGAATAGTGTATGCGGCGACCGAGTTGCTCTTGCCCGGCGTCAACACG
GGATAATACCGCGCCACATAGCAGAACTTTAAAAGTGCTCATCATTGGAAAACGTTCTTCGGGGCGAAAA
CTCTCAAGGATCTTACCGCTGTTGAGATCCAGTTCGATGTAACCCACTCGTGCACCCAACTGATCTTCAG
CATCTTTTACTTTCACCAGCGTTTCTGGGTGAGCAAAAACAGGAAGGCAAAATGCCGCAAAAAAGGGAAT
AAGGGCGACACGGAAATGTTGAATACTCATACTCTTCCTTTTTCAATATTATTGAAGCATTTATCAGGGT
TATTGTCTCATGAGCGGATACATATTTGAATGTATTTAGAAAAATAAACAAATAGGGGTTCCGCGCACAT
TTCCCCGAAAAGTGCCACCTGACGTCTAAGAAACCATTATTATCATGACATTAACCTATAAAAATAGGCG
TATCACGAGGCCCTTTCGTC
Features (pLannotate 1.2.2; 15 found; start..end, strand, type, name):
     19..289     +  protein_bind   tetracycline response element: contains seven copies of the tetracycline operator tetO tetracycline repressor TetR
    300..317     +  misc_feature   MCS (fragment): pUC18/19 multiple cloning site
    322..360     +  promoter       minimal CMV promoter: human cytomegalovirus (CMV) immediate early promoter
    453..536     +  CDS            DHFR (fragment): DYR_PIG - Experimental evidence at protein level: Swiss-Prot protein existence level 1. Key enzyme in folate metabolism. Contributes to the de novo mitochondrial thymidylate biosynthesis pathway. Catalyzes an essential reaction for de novo glycine and purine synthesis, and for DNA precursor synthesis. Binds its own mRNA and that of DHFR2 (By similarity). From Sus scrofa (Pig).
   2114..2215    +  CDS            Dhfr (fragment): DYR_RAT - Experimental evidence at protein level: Swiss-Prot protein existence level 1. Key enzyme in folate metabolism. Contributes to the de novo mitochondrial thymidylate biosynthesis pathway. Catalyzes an essential reaction for de novo glycine and purine synthesis, and for DNA precursor synthesis. Binds its own mRNA (By similarity). From Rattus norvegicus (Rat).
   2212..2436    +  CDS            Dhfr (fragment): DYR_MOUSE - Experimental evidence at protein level: Swiss-Prot protein existence level 1. Key enzyme in folate metabolism. Contributes to the de novo mitochondrial thymidylate biosynthesis pathway (PubMed:25980602). Catalyzes an essential reaction for de novo glycine and purine synthesis, and for DNA precursor synthesis (PubMed:25980602). Binds its own mRNA. From Mus musculus (Mouse).
   2740..2874    -  polyA_signal   SV40 poly(A) signal: SV40 polyadenylation signal
   2897..2980    -  CDS            large T antigen (fragment): large T antigen from SV40 (simian virus 40)
   2974..3201    -  CDS            str (fragment): STR_KLEPN - Protein inferred from homology: Swiss-Prot protein existence level 3. The aminoglycoside phosphotransferases achieve inactivation of their antibiotic substrates by phosphorylation. From Klebsiella pneumoniae.
   3212..3240    +  promoter       cat promoter (fragment): promoter of the E. coli cat gene encoding chloramphenicol acetyltransferase
   3241..3357    +  CDS            CmR (fragment): chloramphenicol acetyltransferase; cat; confers resistance to chloramphenicol
   3352..3408    -  CDS            lacI (fragment): lac repressor; lacI; The lac repressor binds to the lac operator to inhibit transcription in E. coli. This inhibition can be relieved by adding lactose or isopropyl-β-D-thiogalactopyranoside (IPTG).
   3591..4179    -  rep_origin     ori: high-copy-number ColE1/pMB1/pBR322/pUC origin of replication
   4350..5210    -  CDS            AmpR: β-lactamase; bla; confers resistance to ampicillin, carbenicillin, and related antibiotics
   5211..5315    -  promoter       AmpR promoter: bla
