[The description below was written by a language model from this plasmid's Addgene catalogue record and pLannotate feature annotations shown in this document.]
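Description:
WT_S7-H1 is a mammalian expression plasmid of about 5.4 kb, built on the pUHD10-3 backbone, that carries a synthetic splicing reporter assembled by Golden Gate cloning. It is propagated in E. coli as a high-copy plasmid through a ColE1/pUC-type origin and is selected with ampicillin via a complete β-lactamase gene and its own promoter. The backbone also contains short annotated fragments of other bacterial genes (streptomycin phosphotransferase, chloramphenicol acetyltransferase with part of its promoter, lacI) and of SV40 large T antigen. These are only partial matches and appear to be non-functional cloning remnants rather than working markers. No mammalian selection marker is annotated.

The payload is a modified Chinese hamster ovary DHFR minigene with three exons. Its middle exon is rich in SRSF7 binding motifs, and a region rich in hnRNPA1 motifs sits in the second intron. Transcription is driven by a tetracycline-responsive promoter made of a response element with seven tetO copies placed upstream of a minimal CMV promoter, so expression depends on a tetracycline-controlled transactivator supplied in the host cell. The feature table detects DHFR-homologous coding fragments near the start of the transcription unit and again roughly 1.6 kb downstream, consistent with flanking DHFR-derived exons. The engineered middle exon and the introns are not annotated. An SV40 polyadenylation signal is annotated downstream of the minigene, though on the opposite strand.

The pairing of a splicing-activator motif cluster in the exon with a repressor-associated motif cluster in the adjacent intron suggests use in studying how these RNA-binding proteins influence middle exon inclusion. The "WT" in the name hints at a reference version alongside variants, but the record does not say so.
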