Addgene plasmid #218393: WT_S7-H1
Purpose: 3-exon minigene, with SRSF7 motif-rich middle exon, and hnRNPA1 motif-rich region in second intron
Depositing lab: Oded Regev. Depositing organization: New York University.
Backbone
  Vector backbone: pUHD10-3
  Vector type: Mammalian Expression
Growth in bacteria
  Bacterial resistance: Ampicillin, 100 μg/mL
  Growth temperature: 37°C
  Growth strain: DH5alpha
  Copy number: High Copy
Gene/Insert
  Gene/Insert name: Modified CHO DHFR minigene
  Species: Synthetic
  Promoter: tetracycline-responsive promoter
  Cloning method: Golden Gate
  Sequencing primers: 5′ LNCX; 3′ EBV Reverse
Terms and licenses: Academic/Nonprofit Terms; Industry Terms: Not Available to Industry
How to cite: WT_S7-H1 was a gift from Oded Regev (Addgene plasmid # 218393 ; http://n2t.net/addgene:218393 ; RRID:Addgene_218393)
